Addgene plasmid #1608: L2534
Purpose: (Empty Backbone)
Depositing lab: Andrew Fire. Depositing organization: Carnegie Institution for Science.
Backbone
  Vector backbone: Unknown
  Backbone size (bp): 6094
  Vector type: Worm Expression
Growth in bacteria
  Bacterial resistance: Ampicillin, 100 μg/mL
  Growth temperature: 37°C
  Growth strain: DH5alpha
  Copy number: Unknown
Gene/Insert
  Gene/Insert name: None
  Tag / fusion protein: myo3-2341, myo3Tsa, IVSA, rf2128, IVSM, IVSL, decoy
  Cloning method: Restriction Enzyme
Terms and licenses: Academic/Nonprofit Terms; Industry Terms: Not Available to Industry
Depositor comments: See Fire Lab Vector Kit Documentation 1999. Fire Lab Miniprep Number pPD96.52, Ligation number L2534.
How to cite: L2534 was a gift from Andrew Fire (Addgene plasmid # 1608 ; http://n2t.net/addgene:1608 ; RRID:Addgene_1608)
