[The description below was written by a language model from this plasmid's Addgene catalogue record and pLannotate feature annotations shown in this document.]
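Description:
L2534 (Fire Lab miniprep designation pPD96.52) is an empty-backbone worm expression vector from the 1999 Fire Lab Vector Kit, intended for building transgenes for Caenorhabditis elegans. The parent backbone is recorded as unknown, but the annotated features show a typical pUC/pBR322-derived bacterial scaffold. It has a high-copy ColE1/pMB1-type origin of replication and an ampicillin resistance gene (β-lactamase) with its own promoter. Residual pieces of the rop gene, the bom mobility region, lacI, the CAP binding site, lac promoter and lac operator are also present, along with a small remnant of the pUC18/19 multiple cloning site. The catalogue gives the size as about 6.1 kb, and the depositor sequence is 6,087 nt.

No insert is recorded. The worm-specific modules are listed only in the tag/fusion field, as the kit shorthand "myo3-2341, myo3Tsa, IVSA, rf2128, IVSM, IVSL, decoy". By name, the myo3 entries point to sequences from the C. elegans myo-3 gene, a body-wall muscle myosin heavy chain whose promoter is widely used for muscle expression. The IVS entries suggest synthetic introns of the kind added to improve transgene expression in worms, and "decoy" likely refers to an upstream decoy element. These readings rest on the names alone, and "rf2128" is not explained. The automated annotation does not identify any of these modules. The first roughly 2.4 kb and much of the following region carry no annotation beyond a short match to C. elegans aex-5, whose significance is unclear. The construct appears suited to placing a coding sequence of interest by restriction cloning into a muscle-directed expression cassette, with the kit documentation needed for the exact layout.
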