Features (pLannotate 1.2.2; 11 found; start..end, strand, type, name):
   2397..2413    -  misc_feature   MCS (fragment): pUC18/19 multiple cloning site
   3218..3370    +  CDS            aex-5 (fragment): AEX5_CAEEL - Also known as kpc-3 From Caenorhabditis elegans.
   3498..3533    +  CDS            rop (fragment): Rop protein, which maintains plasmids at low copy number; rop
   3635..3734    +  misc_feature   bom (fragment): basis of mobility region from pBR322
   3832..3936    +  promoter       AmpR promoter: bla
   3937..4797    +  CDS            AmpR: β-lactamase; bla; confers resistance to ampicillin, carbenicillin, and related antibiotics
   4968..5556    +  rep_origin     ori: high-copy-number ColE1/pMB1/pBR322/pUC origin of replication
   5739..5831    +  CDS            lacI (fragment): lac repressor; lacI; The lac repressor binds to the lac operator to inhibit transcription in E. coli. This inhibition can be relieved by adding lactose or isopropyl-β-D-thiogalactopyranoside (IPTG).
   5844..5865    +  protein_bind   CAP binding site: CAP binding activates transcription in the presence of cAMP. E. coli catabolite activator protein
   5880..5910    +  promoter       lac promoter: promoter for the E. coli lac operon
   5918..5934    +  protein_bind   lac operator: The lac repressor binds to the lac operator to inhibit transcription in E. coli. This inhibition can be relieved by adding lactose or isopropyl-β-D-thiogalactopyranoside (IPTG). lac repressor encoded by lacI
>Addgene plasmid #1608 | L2534 | depositor full sequence | sequence record 218 | Author sequence
AAGCTTGGGCTGCAGGTCGGCTATAATAAGTTCTTGAATAAAATAATTTTCCCGACAAAACATGAGTATT
TCTTTCGAAAATAAAAGTGCAGGCTAATTAGAGATTATTCTGTAATTAACTGCATAATTTGTCACGTGCC
ATAGTTTTACATTCCACTACGTCATAGTTCTTAAAATACTAATCTCCTGAAAATAGAAGTAGGTGAAGAA
AGTTTAATTATCAGTTCTAAAATGACAATTGATCTTTGGAATATGTTCTGAAACTACCGATCATTGAACA
GATGCTATTTGAATGATATAGAATTGTATATTTGCAATTTCTGAAACGCGTTCTTAAAGGCACACAGATT
AATTCAAAAGGGTCTGGCCGCAAAAAGGTTTATGGTGGCCGATTTTGAGTTTTGTGTGTGATTGCTTTTT
CACAATCAGTGTTTTCAGGATTATGTGATGAACTAGATCTTCAAGTTTCGTTACATTTCATATGTTTTCG
GAACTCACGAAGTACATATTGGGTATTGTGCTCAAAAAATTCAGCAATCAGCTTCGCTCCGCTGACTTTA
GAACCCAAAAAAATAGTATGGCCAAACTGACTGTGTTACGATCATTTCAATTTTTCAATACATATTTAAG
ATTTCTAAGAGTAAGAAGGTCAAAAACTGTTCTGGAATACATATATATTTTTCAGGTTACAATTAGTCAA
AAAGTGCACTGAAATATACGTTTTAATTTCACGAATAACCCAATTAGTTCAATGTATTTTTGGTCAACCA
ACGTTAAAGTTTGGCTTCCAACCAATTATCATTTCTGATCAACCACAATGTTTTTTCTTTATCTGCAAGT
TAATTTTTTATTTTTATCCAGATGTTTGGCATATTTTTCAATTCTTCACTAGCGCCCACTTCTTGCACTT
CCGGCGCCCTGAATCTAATGCATCTGTTGCAAGAATTGAAAGACCAATCAACACATTGTTTTCTTCACGA
GATACTGAAGAAAATGAATAAAAACAGAGAAAAAGAGCCATGTGATTAGTGACAACTGTTGCTAACAGAT
ACCATAGCTTGGACTTGGTACGTGATGGCAACGTATGGGTCAACAAAAATGATTGCAGAGGGGGTGCAAA
ACAGTCAAGTCGAGAAAATATGAAAAACAGAAAACAAAGAACAGAAAAATGGGTTTGAGAGTCAGTATAA
TTTATAAAAGAAAAATTGTACATAGAAATTAACCATTTTTGTAGAAGAAGTTATTTTTCAAGCATCGTTA
AAAATTATTCAAAGCACCTTATTTCATATTTAATTTTAAACATGGTTAAATGAACAACACGGTGCGCAAT
CAGGAAAACTTGAAATCTGAAACTGTTGTTGTGATCTTCTTCGCAACTGTTCAGATAGCACTAGTGTAAT
GTTAAGAGTGCGCGAATATAATGGAATATAATGGATCACACCTCCTGCCATCAGGTAAACGTCTCTGTTA
TCACATATTTCCAACTATTAAATTTTTACCTTTTACAGTTTTACATTTTTTTGAAAAAAGTAACTTTTTG
TCTTCAAAATCCCTGACGAAAATATCAAATATTTTAATCGAGACTGCAGAGGAACCGATTGATGATTTGG
AAAATCCAGCTTTACCTGTGTAAGAACTGAAAAGTTTCATAACCCTAGGGTATTCCCAGTTACATTCCCC
ACTGGCTAACAATAGCACCCAGTTTTTCATCACCTTTCTTCAAATTTCTCGGCGATTTGTTAAAAACAAA
ATTTGTGTCCCTTCTCTGATATCTCTATGTCTCTAAACACAAGTTCATCGGAAAACGAAGGAGGGTAGGT
GTTGGTTGGGCTCCCGAAGTGAAAATAGAAGAGCAAGAATAGAATATTAGAGAGAGAGTGCAGAGAGGGC
GGGATAGCTCCCGGGATTCCGTTTTCTTCTTCTTTATCTTCAACGATGATGTGTGTGCGTGTTGTATAGA
TTCTGTTGCTCCCCCACAACTCGCTCCGAAGGCTCAATACAATTCAATTGATATTGGAGGAGAGCCTACC
GGAGTGGGAGGATAAGAAGAAACATAAGAAGAAGAAGAAGAAGAAGCATGCTTCTGGTTTTTGATGCTAT
GAAAACGGCACAAAAAGATGATTGAGGTCCCTTTTCAATACCTTCTCTCATCTTTCAAATCCCATTGAAA
CCTAAAACTTCTCACCACGCTTTACCATTGTTCTCCAAAAACTTATAGCAATGTCTATAACTTTTTTATC
TCTGAAAAGCAGTGTTCCATTTTTCTTTTTCCTATTTTATTTCAATTGTTTCTCACATTTCGTTTGGATT
CTTTGCTTGTCAACCAGCTTCTTCTTCCACTTTTACCGTCTAATTTTCAGGGCAGGGAGCCATCAAACCC
ACGACCACTAGATCCATCTAGAGGATCCCCGGGATTGGCCAAAGGACCCAAAGGTATGTTTCGAATGATA
CTAACATAACATAGAACATTTTCAGGAGGACCCTTGGCTAGCGTCGACGGTACCGGTCAGATATCACTCG
AGGAGCTCCCGAGATCTTCAGCGCTCAGCATTCGTAGAATTGTAAGTTTAAACTTTCTCATACTAACTAA
CGCGCTCTATTTAAATTTTCAGAATTCCAACTGAGCGCCGGTCGCTACCATTACCAACTTGTCTGGTGTC
AAAAATAATAGGGGCCGCTGTCATCAGAGTAAGTTTAAACTGAGTTCTACTAACTAACGAGTAATATTTA
AATTTTCAGCATCTCGCGCCCGTGCCTCTGACTTCTAAGTCCAATTACTCTTCAACATCCCTACATGCTC
TTTCTCCCTGTGCTCCCACCCCCTATTTTTGTTATTATCAAAAAACTTCTCTTAATTTCTTTGTTTTTTA
GCTTCTTTTAAGTCACCTCTAACAATGAAATTGTGTAGATTCAAAAATAGAATTAATTCGTAATAAAAAG
TCGAAAAAAATTGTGCTCCCTCCCCCCATTAATAATAATTCTATCCCAAAATCTACACAATGTTCTGTGT
ACACTTCTTATGTTTTTTACTTCTGATAAATTTTTTTGAAACATCATAGAAAAAACCGCACACAAAATAC
CTTATCATATGTTACGTTTCAGTTTATGACCGCAATTTTTATTTCTTCGCACGTCTGGGCCTCTCATGAC
GTCAAATCATGCTCATCGTGAAAAAGTTTTGGAGTATTTTTGGAATTTTTCAATCAAGTGAAAGTTTATG
AAATTAATTTTCCTGCTTTTGCTTTTTGGGGTTTCCCCTATTGTTTGTCAAGATTTCGAGGACGGCGTTT
TTCTTGCTAAAATCACAAGTATTGATGAGCACGATGCAAGAAAGATCGGAAGAAGGTTTGGGTTTGAGGC
TCAGTGGAAGGTGAGTAGAAGTTGATAATTTGAAAGTGGAGTAGTGTCTATGGGGTTTTTGCCTTAAATG
ACAGAATACATTCCCAATATACCAAACATAACTGTTTCCTACTAGTCGGCCGTACGGGCCCTTTCGTCTC
GCGCGTTTCGGTGATGACGGTGAAAACCTCTGACACATGCAGCTCCCGGAGACGGTCACAGCTTGTCTGT
AAGCGGATGCCGGGAGCAGACAAGCCCGTCAGGGCGCGTCAGCGGGTGTTGGCGGGTGTCGGGGCTGGCT
TAACTATGCGGCATCAGAGCAGATTGTACTGAGAGTGCACCATATGCGGTGTGAAATACCGCACAGATGC
GTAAGGAGAAAATACCGCATCAGGCGGCCTTAAGGGCCTCGTGATACGCCTATTTTTATAGGTTAATGTC
ATGATAATAATGGTTTCTTAGACGTCAGGTGGCACTTTTCGGGGAAATGTGCGCGGAACCCCTATTTGTT
TATTTTTCTAAATACATTCAAATATGTATCCGCTCATGAGACAATAACCCTGATAAATGCTTCAATAATA
TTGAAAAAGGAAGAGTATGAGTATTCAACATTTCCGTGTCGCCCTTATTCCCTTTTTTGCGGCATTTTGC
CTTCCTGTTTTTGCTCACCCAGAAACGCTGGTGAAAGTAAAAGATGCTGAAGATCAGTTGGGTGCACGAG
TGGGTTACATCGAACTGGATCTCAACAGCGGTAAGATCCTTGAGAGTTTTCGCCCCGAAGAACGTTTTCC
AATGATGAGCACTTTTAAAGTTCTGCTATGTGGCGCGGTATTATCCCGTATTGACGCCGGGCAAGAGCAA
CTCGGTCGCCGCATACACTATTCTCAGAATGACTTGGTTGAGTACTCACCAGTCACAGAAAAGCATCTTA
CGGATGGCATGACAGTAAGAGAATTATGCAGTGCTGCCATAACCATGAGTGATAACACTGCGGCCAACTT
ACTTCTGACAACGATCGGAGGACCGAAGGAGCTAACCGCTTTTTTGCACAACATGGGGGATCATGTAACT
CGCCTTGATCGTTGGGAACCGGAGCTGAATGAAGCCATACCAAACGACGAGCGTGACACCACGATGCCTG
TAGCAATGGCAACAACGTTGCGCAAACTATTAACTGGCGAACTACTTACTCTAGCTTCCCGGCAACAATT
AATAGACTGGATGGAGGCGGATAAAGTTGCAGGACCACTTCTGCGCTCGGCCCTTCCGGCTGGCTGGTTT
ATTGCTGATAAATCTGGAGCCGGTGAGCGTGGGTCTCGCGGTATCATTGCAGCACTGGGGCCAGATGGTA
AGCCCTCCCGTATCGTAGTTATCTACACGACGGGGAGTCAGGCAACTATGGATGAACGAAATAGACAGAT
CGCTGAGATAGGTGCCTCACTGATTAAGCATTGGTAACTGTCAGACCAAGTTTACTCATATATACTTTAG
ATTGATTTAAAACTTCATTTTTAATTTAAAAGGATCTAGGTGAAGATCCTTTTTGATAATCTCATGACCA
AAATCCCTTAACGTGAGTTTTCGTTCCACTGAGCGTCAGACCCCGTAGAAAAGATCAAAGGATCTTCTTG
AGATCCTTTTTTTCTGCGCGTAATCTGCTGCTTGCAAACAAAAAAACCACCGCTACCAGCGGTGGTTTGT
TTGCCGGATCAAGAGCTACCAACTCTTTTTCCGAAGGTAACTGGCTTCAGCAGAGCGCAGATACCAAATA
CTGTCCTTCTAGTGTAGCCGTAGTTAGGCCACCACTTCAAGAACTCTGTAGCACCGCCTACATACCTCGC
TCTGCTAATCCTGTTACCAGTGGCTGCTGCCAGTGGCGATAAGTCGTGTCTTACCGGGTTGGACTCAAGA
CGATAGTTACCGGATAAGGCGCAGCGGTCGGGCTGAACGGGGGGTTCGTGCACACAGCCCAGCTTGGAGC
GAACGACCTACACCGAACTGAGATACCTACAGCGTGAGCATTGAGAAAGCGCCACGCTTCCCGAAGGGAG
AAAGGCGGACAGGTATCCGGTAAGCGGCAGGGTCGGAACAGGAGAGCGCACGAGGGAGCTTCCAGGGGGA
AACGCCTGGTATCTTTATAGTCCTGTCGGGTTTCGCCACCTCTGACTTGAGCGTCGATTTTTGTGATGCT
CGTCAGGGGGGCGGAGCCTATGGAAAAACGCCAGCAACGCGGCCTTTTTACGGTTCCTGGCCTTTTGCTG
GCCTTTTGCTCACATGTTCTTTCCTGCGTTATCCCCTGATTCTGTGGATAACCGTATTACCGCCTTTGAG
TGAGCTGATACCGCTCGCCGCAGCCGAACGACCGAGCGCAGCGAGTCAGTGAGCGAGGAAGCGGAAGAGC
GCCCAATACGCAAACCGCCTCTCCCCGCGCGTTGGCCGATTCATTAATGCAGCTGGCACGACAGGTTTCC
CGACTGGAAAGCGGGCAGTGAGCGCAACGCAATTAATGTGAGTTAGCTCACTCATTAGGCACCCCAGGCT
TTACACTTTATGCTTCCGGCTCGTATGTTGTGTGGAATTGTGAGCGGATAACAATTTCACACAGGAAACA
GCTATGACCATGATTACGCCAAGCTGTAAGTTTAAACATGATCTTACTAACTAACTATTCTCATTTAAAT
TTTCAGAGCTTAAAAATGGCTGAAATCACTCACAACGATGGATACGCTAACAACTTGGAAATGAAAT
