>Addgene plasmid #1608 | L2534 | addgene partial sequence | sequence record 16742 | 1608_m13reverse
GTTACTGATCTTCTAACTAACTATTCTCATTTAAATTTTCAGAGCTTAAAAATGGCTGAAATCACTCACA
ACGATGGATACGCTAACAACTTGGAAATGAAATAAGCTTGGGCTGCAGGTCGGCTATAATAAGTTCTTGA
ATAAAATAATTTTCCCGACNAAACATGAGTATTTCTTTCGAAAATAAAAGTGCAGGCTAATTAGAGATTA
TTCTGTAATTAACTGCATAATTTGTCACGTGCCATAGTTTTACATTCCACTACGTCATAGTTCTTAAAAT
ACTAATCTCCTGAAAATAGAAGTAGGTGAAGAAAGTTTAATTATCAGTTCTAAAATGACAATTGATCTTT
GGAATATGTTCTGAAACTACCGATCATTGAACAGATGCTATTTGAATGATATAGAATTGTATATTTGCAA
TTTCTGAAACGCGTTCTTAAAGGCACACAGATTAATTCAAAAGGGTCTGGCCGCAAAAAGGTTTATGGTG
GCCGATTTTGAGTTTTGTGTGTGATTGCTTTTTCACAATCAGTGTTTTCAGGATTATGTGATGAACTAGA
TCTTCAAGTTTCGTTACATTTCATATGTTTTCGGAACTCACGAAGTACATATTGGGTATTGTGCTCAAAA
AATTCAGCAATCAGCTTCGCTCCGCTGACTTTAGAACCCAAAAAAATAGTATGGCCAAACTGACTGTGTT
ACGATCATTTCAATTTTTCAATACATATTTAAGATTTCTAAGAGTAAGAAGGTCAAAAACTGTTCTGGAA
TACATATATATTTTTCAGGTTACAATTAGTCAAAAAGTGCACTGAAATATACGTTTTANTTTCACGAATA
ACCCAATTAGTTCAATGTANTTTTGGTCCACCAACGTTAAAGTTTGGCTTCCAACCAATTATCATTTCTG
ATCACCCACAATGTTTTTTCCTTATCTGCANGTTAATTTTTTATTTTTATCCNGANGTTGGCATATTTTT
CAATTCTTCNCTAGCGCCCACTTNNTGGNACTTCCGGGGCCCCGAANCCAAGGNCCCGGNGGGCNAAATN
TGAAACNCNCCCCNCCTNTGTTTTNCCCCCGATCCCCTGGAAANGTNTNTCNCCCCGAAAANCNCCCCGN
GNGTTTGGGACTNTGNTGNNAAAAAANCCNNAGCTGGACTTGGNCCNGGGGCCACCGNNNGGGCCAAAAA
ATGNTTGGGNGGGGGGNCAACCCCCCCCCCGNAATTNTNAANCCNAACCCAAACCNANAGGGGGTGGNGC
CNTTTTTTAAAAAAAAANNGNCCCAAACCCNCTTGGAAAANTTTTTCCCCCCNAAAANTCCCCCCCTNNC
TTTTTAANGNNAAANCCCCCCCNANAANAAAANGGGGTTTTCCCCCCCCCCAAAAAGAAAAA
